>Addgene plasmid #71499 | pSTARR-seq_fly | depositor full sequence | sequence record 129001 | Full Sequence
AATAAAATATCTTTATTTTCATTACATCTGTGTGTTGGTTTTTTGTGTGAATCGATAGTACTAACATACG
CTCTCCATCAAAACAAAACGAAACAAAACAAACTAGCAAAATAGGCTGTCCCCAGTGCAAGTGCAGGTGC
CAGAACATTTCTCTATCGATAGGTACCGAGCTCTTACGCGTGCTAGCCCGGGCTCGAGATCTGCGATCGA
GCTCGCCCGGGGATCGAGCGCAGCGGTATAAAAGGGCGCGGGGTGGCTGAGAGCATCAGTTGTGAATGAA
TGTTCGAGCCGAGCAGACGTGCCGCTGCCTTCGTTAATATCCTTTGAATAAGCCAACTTTGAATCACAAG
ACGCATACCAAACGGCATTCCGGTACTGTTGGTAAAGCCACCATGGAAAAGGTAGGTTCAACCACTGATG
CCTAGGCACACCGAAACGACTAACCCTAATTCTTATCCTTTACTTCAGGCCAAAGCTTAAGCATGGCTAG
CAAAGGAGAAGAACTCTTCACTGGAGTTGTCCCAATTCTTGTTGAATTAGATGGTGATGTTAACGGCCAC
AAGTTCTCTGTCAGTGGAGAGGGTGAAGGTGATGCAACATACGGAAAACTTACCCTGAAGTTCATCTGCA
CTACTGGCAAACTGCCTGTTCCCTGGCCAACACTAGTCACTACTCTGTGCTATGGTGTTCAATGCTTTTC
AAGATACCCGGATCATATGAAACGGCATGACTTTTTCAAGAGTGCCATGCCCGAAGGTTATGTACAGGAA
AGGACCATCTTCTTCAAAGATGACGGCAACTACAAGACACGTGCTGAAGTCAAGTTTGAAGGTGATACCC
TTGTTAATAGAATCGAGTTAAAAGGTATTGACTTCAAGGAAGATGGCAACATTCTGGGACACAAATTGGA
ATACAACTATAACTCACACAATGTATACATCATGGCAGACAAACAAAAGAATGGAATCAAAGCGAACTTC
AAGACCCGCCACAACATTGAAGATGGAAGCGTTCAACTAGCAGACCATTATCAACAAAATACTCCAATTG
GCGATGGCCCTGTCCTTTTACCAGACAACCATTACCTGTCCACACAATCTGCCCTTTCGAAAGATCCCAA
CGAAAAGAGAGACCACATGGTCCTTCTTGAGTTTGTAACAGCTGCTGGGATTACACATGGCATGGATGAA
CTGTACAACTGATCTAGAGCATGCACCGGTGATATCGCGGCCGCATTAGGCACCCCAGGCTTTACACTTT
ATGCTTCCGGCTCGTATAATGTGTGGATTTTGAGTTAGGATCCGTCGAGATTTTCAGGAGCTAAGGAAGC
TAAAATGGAGAAAAAAATCACTGGATATACCACCGTTGATATATCCCAATGGCATCGTAAAGAACATTTT
GAGGCATTTCAGTCAGTTGCTCAATGTACCTATAACCAGACCGTTCAGCTGGATATTACGGCCTTTTTAA
AGACCGTAAAGAAAAATAAGCACAAGTTTTATCCGGCCTTTATTCACATTCTTGCCCGCCTGATGAATGC
TCATCCGGAATTCCGTATGGCAATGAAAGACGGTGAGCTGGTGATATGGGATAGTGTTCACCCTTGTTAC
ACCGTTTTCCATGAGCAAACTGAAACGTTTTCATCGCTCTGGAGTGAATACCACGACGATTTCCGGCAGT
TTCTACACATATATTCGCAAGATGTGGCGTGTTACGGTGAAAACCTGGCCTATTTCCCTAAAGGGTTTAT
TGAGAATATGTTTTTCGTCTCAGCCAATCCCTGGGTGAGTTTCACCAGTTTTGATTTAAACGTGGCCAAT
ATGGACAACTTCTTCGCCCCCGTTTTCACCATGGGCAAATATTATACGCAAGGCGACAAGGTGCTGATGC
CGCTGGCGATTCAGGTTCATCATGCCGTTTGTGATGGCTTCCATGTCGGCAGAATGCTTAATGAATTACA
ACAGTACTGCGATGAGTGGCAGGGCGGGGCGTAAACGCGTGGATCCGGCTTACTAAAAGCCAGATAACAG
TATGCGTATTTGCGCGCTGATTTTTGCGGTATAAGAATATATACTGATATGTATACCCGAAGTATGTCAA
AAAGAGGTATGCTATGAAGCAGCGTATTACAGTGACAGTTGACAGCGACAGCTATCAGTTGCTCAAGGCA
TATATGATGTCAATATCTCCGGTCTGGTAAGCACAACCATGCAGAATGAAGCCCGTCGTCTGCGTGCCGA
ACGCTGGAAAGCGGAAAATCAGGAAGGGATGGCTGAGGTCGCCCGGTTTATTGAAATGAACGGCTCTTTT
GCTGACGAGAACAGGGGCTGGTGAAATGCAGTTTAAGGTTTACACCTATAAAAGAGAGAGCCGTTATCGT
CTGTTTGTGGATGTACAGAGTGATATTATTGACACGCCCGGGCGACGGATGGTGATCCCCCTGGCCAGTG
CACGTCTGCTGTCAGATAAAGTCTCCCGTGAACTTTACCCGGTGGTGCATATCGGGGATGAAAGCTGGCG
CATGATGACCACCGATATGGCCAGTGTGCCGGTCTCCGTTATCGGGGAAGAAGTGGCTGATCTCAGCCAC
CGCGAAAATGACATCAAAAACGCCATTAACCTGATGTTCTGGGGAATATAAATGTCAGGCTCCCTTATAC
ACAGCCAGTCTGCAGGATATCGTCGACGAATTCGGCCGGCCGCTTCGAGCAGACATGATAAGATACATTG
ATGAGTTTGGACAAACCACAACTAGAATGCAGTGAAAAAAATGCTTTATTTGTGAAATTTGTGATGCTAT
TGCTTTATTTGTAACCATTATAAGCTGCAATAAACAAGTTAACAACAACAATTGCATTCATTTTATGTTT
CAGGTTCAGGGGGAGGTGTGGGAGGTTTTTTAAAGCAAGTAAAACCTCTACAAATGTGGTAAAATCGATA
AGGATCCGACCGATGCCCTTGAGAGCCTTCAACCCAGTCAGCTCCTTCCGGTGGGCGCGGGGCATGACTA
TCGTCGCCGCACTTATGACTGTCTTCTTTATCATGCAACTCGTAGGACAGGTGCCGGCAGCGCTCTTCCG
CTTCCTCGCTCACTGACTCGCTGCGCTCGGTCGTTCGGCTGCGGCGAGCGGTATCAGCTCACTCAAAGGC
GGTAATACGGTTATCCACAGAATCAGGGGATAACGCAGGAAAGAACATGTGAGCAAAAGGCCAGCAAAAG
GCCAGGAACCGTAAAAAGGCCGCGTTGCTGGCGTTTTTCCATAGGCTCCGCCCCCCTGACGAGCATCACA
AAAATCGACGCTCAAGTCAGAGGTGGCGAAACCCGACAGGACTATAAAGATACCAGGCGTTTCCCCCTGG
AAGCTCCCTCGTGCGCTCTCCTGTTCCGACCCTGCCGCTTACCGGATACCTGTCCGCCTTTCTCCCTTCG
GGAAGCGTGGCGCTTTCTCATAGCTCACGCTGTAGGTATCTCAGTTCGGTGTAGGTCGTTCGCTCCAAGC
TGGGCTGTGTGCACGAACCCCCCGTTCAGCCCGACCGCTGCGCCTTATCCGGTAACTATCGTCTTGAGTC
CAACCCGGTAAGACACGACTTATCGCCACTGGCAGCAGCCACTGGTAACAGGATTAGCAGAGCGAGGTAT
GTAGGCGGTGCTACAGAGTTCTTGAAGTGGTGGCCTAACTACGGCTACACTAGAAGAACAGTATTTGGTA
TCTGCGCTCTGCTGAAGCCAGTTACCTTCGGAAAAAGAGTTGGTAGCTCTTGATCCGGCAAACAAACCAC
CGCTGGTAGCGGTGGTTTTTTTGTTTGCAAGCAGCAGATTACGCGCAGAAAAAAAGGATCTCAAGAAGAT
CCTTTGATCTTTTCTACGGGGTCTGACGCTCAGTGGAACGAAAACTCACGTTAAGGGATTTTGGTCATGA
GATTATCAAAAAGGATCTTCACCTAGATCCTTTTAAATTAAAAATGAAGTTTTAAATCAATCTAAAGTAT
ATATGAGTAAACTTGGTCTGACAGTTACCAATGCTTAATCAGTGAGGCACCTATCTCAGCGATCTGTCTA
TTTCGTTCATCCATAGTTGCCTGACTCCCCGTCGTGTAGATAACTACGATACGGGAGGGCTTACCATCTG
GCCCCAGTGCTGCAATGATACCGCGAGACCCACGCTCACCGGCTCCAGATTTATCAGCAATAAACCAGCC
AGCCGGAAGGGCCGAGCGCAGAAGTGGTCCTGCAACTTTATCCGCCTCCATCCAGTCTATTAATTGTTGC
CGGGAAGCTAGAGTAAGTAGTTCGCCAGTTAATAGTTTGCGCAACGTTGTTGCCATTGCTACAGGCATCG
TGGTGTCACGCTCGTCGTTTGGTATGGCTTCATTCAGCTCCGGTTCCCAACGATCAAGGCGAGTTACATG
ATCCCCCATGTTGTGCAAAAAAGCGGTTAGCTCCTTCGGTCCTCCGATCGTTGTCAGAAGTAAGTTGGCC
GCAGTGTTATCACTCATGGTTATGGCAGCACTGCATAATTCTCTTACTGTCATGCCATCCGTAAGATGCT
TTTCTGTGACTGGTGAGTACTCAACCAAGTCATTCTGAGAATAGTGTATGCGGCGACCGAGTTGCTCTTG
CCCGGCGTCAATACGGGATAATACCGCGCCACATAGCAGAACTTTAAAAGTGCTCATCATTGGAAAACGT
TCTTCGGGGCGAAAACTCTCAAGGATCTTACCGCTGTTGAGATCCAGTTCGATGTAACCCACTCGTGCAC
CCAACTGATCTTCAGCATCTTTTACTTTCACCAGCGTTTCTGGGTGAGCAAAAACAGGAAGGCAAAATGC
CGCAAAAAAGGGAATAAGGGCGACACGGAAATGTTGAATACTCATACTCTTCCTTTTTCAATATTATTGA
AGCATTTATCAGGGTTATTGTCTCATGAGCGGATACATATTTGAATGTATTTAGAAAAATAAACAAATAG
GGGTTCCGCGCACATTTCCCCGAAAAGTGCCACCTG
[124 nt withheld, positions 5007-5130]
C
[91 nt withheld, positions 5132-5222]
A
[49 nt withheld, positions 5224-5272]
CCTTTGACGTTGGAGTCCACGTTCTTT
[37 nt withheld, positions 5300-5336]
ACCCTATCTCGGTCTATTCTTTTGATTTATAAGGGATTTTGCCGATTTCGGCCTATTGGTTAAAAAATGA
GCTGATTTAACAAAAATTTAACGCGAATTTTAACAAAATATTAACGCTTACAATTTGCCATTCGCCATTC
AGGCTGCGCAACTGTTGGGAAGGGCGATCGGTGCGGGCCTCTTCGCTATTACGCCAGCCCAAGCTACCAT
GATAAGTAAGTAATATTAAGGTACGGGAGGTACTTGGAGCGGCCGC
Features (pLannotate 1.2.2; 17 found; start..end, strand, type, name):
      1..49      +  polyA_signal   poly(A) signal: synthetic polyadenylation signal
     63..154     +  misc_feature   pause site: RNA polymerase II transcriptional pause signal from the human α2 globin gene
    402..468     +  intron         Mhc intron: modified Drosophila myosin heavy chain intron 16 (Pfeiffer et al., 2010)
    483..1199    +  CDS            sg25: sg25 is a basic (constitutively fluorescent) green fluorescent protein published in 1997, derived from Aequorea victoria.
   1251..1281    +  promoter       lac UV5 promoter: E. coli lac promoter with an "up" mutation
   1305..1334    +  promoter       cat promoter (fragment): promoter of the E. coli cat gene encoding chloramphenicol acetyltransferase
   1335..1994    +  CDS            CmR: chloramphenicol acetyltransferase; cat; confers resistance to chloramphenicol
   2173..2331    +  CDS            ccdA (fragment): CCDA_ECO57 - Also known as H, letA. Experimental evidence at protein level: Swiss-Prot protein existence level 1. Antitoxin component of a type II toxin-antitoxin (TA) system which inhibits the post-segregational killing (PSK) of plasmid-free cells, also referred to as a plasmid addiction system. Binds to and blocks the activity of CcdB; will also remove bound CcdB protein from the CcdB-GyrA complex by forming a CcdA-CcdB complex, a process termed rejuvenation. Functions as a transcriptional corepressor for the ccdAB operon, repression also requires CcdB (By similarity). From Escherichia coli
   2336..2638    +  CDS            ccdB: CCDB_ECOLI - Also known as G, letB, letD. Experimental evidence at protein level: Swiss-Prot protein existence level 1. Toxic component of a type II toxin-antitoxin (TA) system, functioning in plasmid maintainence. Responsible for the post- segregational killing (PSK) of plasmid-free cells, also referred to as a plasmid addiction system. Half-life of over 2 hours. Cell killing by CcdB is accompanied by filamentation, defects in chromosome and plasmid segregation, defects in cell division, formation of anucleate cells, decreased DNA synthesis and plasmid loss. Interferes with the activity of DN
   2719..2840    -  polyA_signal   SV40 poly(A) signal: SV40 polyadenylation signal
   2863..2931    -  CDS            large T antigen (fragment): large T antigen from SV40 (simian virus 40)
   2947..3076    +  CDS            TcR (fragment): tetracycline efflux protein; tet; confers resistance to tetracycline
   3256..3844    -  rep_origin     ori: high-copy-number ColE1/pMB1/pBR322/pUC origin of replication
   4015..4875    -  CDS            AmpR: β-lactamase; bla; confers resistance to ampicillin, carbenicillin, and related antibiotics
   4876..4980    -  promoter       AmpR promoter: bla
   5007..5435    +  rep_origin     f1 ori (sequence partly withheld): f1 bacteriophage origin of replication; arrow indicates direction of (+) strand synthesis
   5467..5534    -  CDS            lacZα (fragment): LacZα fragment of β-galactosidase; lacZ fragment
