[The description below was written by a language model from this plasmid's Addgene catalogue record and pLannotate feature annotations shown in this document.]
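Description:
pSTARR-seq_fly is an empty screening backbone for STARR-seq (self-transcribing active regulatory region sequencing) in Drosophila cells, built on Promega's pGL3-Promoter and classed as an insect expression vector. It is a high-copy plasmid carrying a ColE1/pUC-type origin, an f1 phage origin and an ampicillin resistance gene from the parent vector. Because it also carries a chloramphenicol resistance gene and the ccdB toxin gene in its cloning cassette, the uncut vector is selected with both antibiotics and must be propagated in a ccdB-tolerant strain.

According to the depositor, the pGL3 region between BglII and FseI was replaced by a reporter unit consisting of the DSCP core promoter, a modified Drosophila myosin heavy chain intron 16, an sgGFP open reading frame (annotated as sg25, an Aequorea-derived green fluorescent protein), a ccdB suicide cassette flanked by homology arms, and the SV40 late polyadenylation signal of pGL3. The core promoter itself is not picked up in the automated feature table, but it presumably lies in the unannotated stretch upstream of the intron. A synthetic poly(A) signal and a transcriptional pause site precede that stretch, standard pGL3 elements that limit read-through from the backbone.

During library construction, candidate enhancer fragments are recombined in via the homology arms, displacing the CmR/ccdB cassette so that non-recombinant plasmids are counter-selected in ordinary E. coli. The candidates then sit downstream of the GFP ORF and upstream of the poly(A) signal, within the transcribed region. An active enhancer therefore drives the minimal promoter to transcribe itself, and its abundance among the reporter RNAs gives a quantitative, genome-wide readout of enhancer strength.
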