Addgene plasmid #71499: pSTARR-seq_fly
Purpose: (Empty Backbone) flySTARR-seq screening vector with DSCP core promoter.
Depositing lab: Alexander Stark. Depositing organization: Research Institute of Molecular Pathology (IMP). Publication: Genome-wide quantitative enhancer activity maps identified by STARR-seq. Arnold CD, Gerlach D, Stelzer C, Boryn LM, Rath M, Stark A. Science. 2013 Mar 1;339(6123):1074-7. doi: 10.1126/science.1232542. Epub 2013 Jan 17. PubMed 23328393.
Backbone
  Vector backbone: pGL3-Promoter
  Backbone manufacturer: Promega
  Vector type: Insect Expression ; flySTARR-seq screening vector
  Tag / fusion protein: sgGFP (SuperGlo, Qbiogene, Inc) (N terminal on backbone)
Growth in bacteria
  Bacterial resistance: Chloramphenicol and Ampicillin, 25 & 100 μg/mL
  Growth temperature: 37°C
  Growth strain: ccdB Survival
  Copy number: High Copy
Gene/Insert
  Gene/Insert name: None
  Tag / fusion protein: sgGFP (SuperGlo, Qbiogene, Inc) (N terminal on backbone)
Terms and licenses: Academic/Nonprofit Terms; Industry Terms: Not Available to Industry
Depositor comments: This plasmid was made by replacing the sequence of pGL3-Promoter between BglII and FseI with a fragment containing the core promoter listed above, an mhc16 intron, an ORF (sgGFP, Qbiogene, Inc), a ccdB suicide gene flanked by homology arms (used for cloning the enhancer candidates during library generation), followed by the pGL3's SV40 late polyA-signal.
How to cite: pSTARR-seq_fly was a gift from Alexander Stark (Addgene plasmid # 71499 ; http://n2t.net/addgene:71499 ; RRID:Addgene_71499)
