>Addgene plasmid #71499 | pSTARR-seq_fly | addgene partial sequence | sequence record 132377 | RVprimer3 5'-CTAGCAAAATAGGCTGTCCC-3'
TTTCTCTATCGATAGGTACCGAGCTCTTACGCGTGCTAGCCCGGGCTCGAGATCTGCGATCGAGCTCGCC
CGGGGATCGAGCGCAGCGGTATAAAAGGGCGCGGGGTGGCTGAGAGCATCAGTTGTGAATGAATGTTCGA
GCCGAGCAGACGTGCCGCTGCCTTCGTTAATATCCTTTGAATAAGCCAACTTTGAATCACAAGACGCATA
CCAAACGGCATTCCGGTACTGTTGGTAAAGCCACCATGGAAAAGGTAGGTTCAACCACTGATGCCTAGGC
ACACCGAAACGACTAACCCTAATTCTTATCCTTTACTTCAGGCCAAAGCTTAAGCATGGCTAGCAAAGGA
GAAGAACTCTTCACTGGAGTTGTCCCAATTCTTGTTGAATTAGATGGTGATGTTAACGGCCACAAGTTCT
CTGTCAGTGGAGAGGGTGAAGGTGATGCAACATACGGAAAACTTACCCTGAAGTTCATCTGCACTACTGG
CAAACTGCCTGTTCCCTGGCCAACACTAGTCACTACTCTGTGCTATGGTGTTCAATGCTTTTCAAGATAC
CCGGATCATATGAAACGGCATGACTTTTTCAAGAGTGCCATGCCCGAAGGTTATGTACAGGAAAGGACCA
TCTTCTTCAAAGATGACGGCAACTACAAGACACGTGCTGAAGTCAAGTTTGAAGGTGATACCCTTGTTAA
TAGAATCGAGTTAAAAGGTATTGACTTCAAGGAAGATGGCAACATTCTGGGACACAAATTGGAATACAAC
TATAACTCACACAATGTATACATCATGGCAGACAAACAAA
