>Addgene plasmid #71499 | pSTARR-seq_fly | addgene partial sequence | sequence record 132378 | pAE03_1 5'-GTTACAAACTCAAGAAGGACC-3'
AGGGCAGATTGTGTGGACAGGTAATGGTTGTCTGGTAAAAGGACAGGGCCATCGCCAATTGGAGTATTTT
GTTGATAATGGTCTGCTAGTTGAACGCTTCCATCTTCAATGTTGTGGCGGGTCTTGAAGTTCGCTTTGAT
TCCATTCTTTTGTTTGTCTGCCATGATGTATACATTGTGTGAGTTATAGTTGTATTCCAATTTGTGTCCC
AGAATGTTGCCATCTTCCTTGAAGTCAATACCTTTTAACTCGATTCTATTAACAAGGGTATCACCTTCAA
ACTTGACTTCAGCACGTGTCTTGTAGTTGCCGTCATCTTTGAAGAAGATGGTCCTTTCCTGTACATAACC
TTCGGGCATGGCACTCTTGAAAAAGTCATGCCGTTTCATATGATCCGGGTATCTTGAAAAGCATTGAACA
CCATAGCACAGAGTAGTGACTAGTGTTGGCCAGGGAACAGGCAGTTTGCCAGTAGTGCAGATGAACTTCA
GGGTAAGTTTTCCGTATGTTGCATCACCTTCACCCTCTCCACTGACAGAGAACTTGTGGCCGTTAACATC
ACCATCTAATTCAACAAGAATTGGGACAACTCCAGTGAAGAGTTCTTCTCCTTTGCTAGCCATGCTTAAG
CTTTGGCCTGAAGTAAAGGATAAGAATTAGGGTTAGTCGTTTCGGTGTGCCTAGGCATCAGTGGTTGAAC
CTACCTTTTCCATGGTGGCTTTACCAACAGTACCGGAATGCCGTTTGGTATGCGTCTTGTGATTCAAAGT
TGGCTTATTCAAAGGATATTAACGAAGGCAGCGGCACGTCTGCTCGGCTCGAACATTCATTCACAACTGA
TGCTCTCAGCCACC
